>Addgene plasmid #35557 | pGEX 4T1 RARalpha | addgene partial sequence | sequence record 44706 | pGEX-5 5'-GGGCTGGCAAGCCACGTTTGGTG-3'
CCCTACGCCTTCTTCTTCCCCCCTATGCTGGGTGGACTCTCCCCGCCAGGCGCTCTGACCACTCTCCAGC
ACCAGCTTCCAGTTAGTGGATATAGCACACCATCCCCAGCCACCATTGAGACCCAGAGCAGCAGTTCTGA
AGAGATAGTGCCCAGCCCTCCCTCGCCACCCCCTCTACCCCGCATCTACAAGCCTTGCTTTGTCTGTCAG
GACAAGTCCTCAGGCTACCACTATGGGGTCAGCGCCTGTGAGGGCTGCAAGGGCTTCTTCCGCCGCAGCA
TCCAGAAGAACATGGTGTACACGTGTCACCGGGACAAGAACTGCATCATCAACAAGGTGACCCGGAACCG
CTGCCAGTACTGCCGACTGCAGAAGTGCTTTGAAGTGGGCATGTCCAAGGAGTCTGTGAGAAACGACCGA
AACAAGAAGAAGAAGGAGGTGCCCAAGCCCGAGTGCTCTGAGAGCTACACGCTGACGCCGGAGGTGGGGG
GAGCTCATTGAGAAGGTGCGCA
