>Addgene plasmid #35557 | pGEX 4T1 RARalpha | addgene partial sequence | sequence record 44996 | pGEX-3 5'-CCGGGAGCTGCATGTGTCAGAGG-3'
AGATCGTCAGTCAGTCACGATGCGGCCGCTCGAGTCGACCCGGGAATTCTCACGGGGAGTGGGTGGCCGG
GCTGCTTCTGTTGGAGCTGGGGCTGAGGCTGGGGCTACAGCTGCCTGGCGGGGGGGCCAGGCCACCCCCG
TCCCGCCCCCCACCCCCCGGCTGTCCGCTCAGAGTGTCCAGGCCCTCTGAGTTCTCCAACATTTCCTGGA
TGAGAGGCGGCATGGAGCCCGGGATCTCCATCTTCAGCGTGATCACCCGCTCAGCCCCCTTGGCGCTGAT
GCTTCNCAGGTCAGTAATCTTCATTAGCATCTTGGGGAACATGTGGGGGCGGCTGGGCCTCCGCTTCCGC
AC
