[The description below was written by a language model from this plasmid's Addgene catalogue record.]
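Description:
pGEX 4T1 RARalpha is a bacterial expression plasmid built on the pGEX 4T1 backbone, designed to produce human retinoic acid receptor alpha (RARA, also known as NR1B1) as a fusion to glutathione S-transferase in E. coli. It is maintained as a high-copy plasmid under ampicillin selection. The record gives no feature table, so the origin of replication, promoter and other backbone elements are not listed explicitly. pGEX-series vectors generally drive the GST fusion from an IPTG-inducible tac promoter with a plasmid-borne lacI repressor, and the 4T versions place a thrombin cleavage site between GST and the cloned protein, but these details are general properties of the vector family rather than recorded facts for this clone.

The insert is a 1386 bp human RARalpha sequence cloned by restriction digestion between BamHI at the 5′ end and EcoRI at the 3′ end, with both sites preserved, so the fragment can be excised or transferred again. The GST tag comes from the backbone and sits at the N terminus of the receptor, allowing the fusion protein to be captured on glutathione affinity resin.

Constructs of this kind are typically used to make purified recombinant protein for pull-down experiments or as a substrate in in vitro enzymatic assays. The associated publication concerns phosphorylation of RARalpha by c-Jun N-terminal kinase and its resulting proteasomal degradation in lung cancer cells, which fits use of GST-RARalpha as a kinase substrate or binding partner, although the record does not state the specific application.
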