Addgene plasmid #35557: pGEX 4T1 RARalpha
Depositing lab: Jonathan Kurie & Harish Srinivas. Depositing organization: University of Texas MD Anderson Cancer Center. Publication: c-Jun N-terminal kinase contributes to aberrant retinoid signaling in lung cancer cells by phosphorylating and inducing proteasomal degradation of retinoic acid receptor alpha. Srinivas H, Juroske DM, Kalyankrishna S, Cody DD, Price RE, Xu XC, Narayanan R, Weigel NL, Kurie JM. Mol Cell Biol. 2005 Feb;25(3):1054-69. 10.1128/MCB.25.3.1054-1069.2005 PubMed 15657432.
Backbone
  Vector backbone: pGEX 4T1
  Vector type: Bacterial Expression
Growth in bacteria
  Bacterial resistance: Ampicillin, 100 μg/mL
  Growth temperature: 37°C
  Growth strain: DH5alpha
  Copy number: High Copy
Gene/Insert
  Gene/Insert name: RARalpha
  Species: H. sapiens (human)
  Insert size (bp): 1386
  Entrez Gene: RARA (a.k.a. NR1B1, RAR, RARalpha)
  Tag / fusion protein: GST (N terminal on backbone)
  Cloning method: Restriction Enzyme; 5′ cloning site BamHI (not destroyed); 3′ cloning site EcoRI (not destroyed)
  Sequencing primers: 5′ NA; 3′ NA
Terms and licenses: Academic/Nonprofit Terms; Industry Terms: Not Available to Industry
How to cite: pGEX 4T1 RARalpha was a gift from Jonathan Kurie & Harish Srinivas (Addgene plasmid # 35557 ; http://n2t.net/addgene:35557 ; RRID:Addgene_35557)
